Addgene plasmid #174969: pMSR:MSMEG_1033:Dendra
Purpose: C-term fluorescent fusion
Depositing lab: Keith Derbyshire & Joseph Wade. Depositing organization: Wadsworth Center, New York State Department of Health. Publication: A Mycobacterial Systems Resource for the Research Community. Judd JA, Canestrari J, Clark R, Joseph A, Lapierre P, Lasek-Nesselquist E, Mir M, Palumbo M, Smith C, Stone M, Upadhyay A, Wirth SE, Dedrick RM, Meier CG, Russell DA, Dills A, Dove E, Kester J, Wolf ID, Zhu J, Rubin ER, Fortune S, Hatfull GF, Gray TA, Wade JT, Derbyshire KM. mBio. 2021 Mar 2;12(2). pii: mBio.02401-20. doi: 10.1128/mBio.02401-20. PubMed 33653882.
Backbone
  Vector backbone: pMSR:Dendra
  Vector type: Bacterial Expression ; Integrating Mycobacterial Expression Vector attL5. T7 expression in E. coli
Growth in bacteria
  Bacterial resistance: Apramycin, 25 μg/mL
  Growth temperature: 37°C
  Growth strain: DH5alpha
  Copy number: High Copy
Gene/Insert
  Gene/Insert name: MSMEG_1033
  Species: M. smegmatis
  Promoter: pmycTetO
  Tag / fusion protein: Gly-Ala Linker/Dendra2/1x Flag Tag (C terminal on insert)
  Cloning method: Ligation Independent Cloning
  Sequencing primers: 5′ TGATAGAGTTTGTCCTCCCTATCAG; 3′ TCCATATGCACCTTGACACG
Resource information
  A portion of this plasmid was derived from a plasmid made by: CP000480.1
Terms and licenses: Academic/Nonprofit Terms; Industry Terms: Not Available to Industry
Depositor comments: 5' cloning site: AseI (destroyed), 3' cloning site: HindIII (not destroyed)
How to cite: pMSR:MSMEG_1033:Dendra was a gift from Keith Derbyshire & Joseph Wade (Addgene plasmid # 174969 ; http://n2t.net/addgene:174969 ; RRID:Addgene_174969)
