[The description below was written by a language model from this plasmid's Addgene catalogue record and pLannotate feature annotations shown in this document.]
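Description:
pMSR:MSMEG_1033:Dendra is an integrating mycobacterial expression plasmid of about 5.9 kb, built on the pMSR:Dendra backbone, that produces an M. smegmatis protein as a C-terminal fluorescent fusion. In E. coli it replicates from a high-copy ColE1/pUC-type origin and is selected with apramycin through the aac(3)IV acetyltransferase gene. It has no annotated mycobacterial replication origin. Instead it carries the mycobacteriophage L5 integrase gene, which spans the sequence origin, next to a fragment of the neighbouring L5 gene 32. This is consistent with site-specific, single-copy insertion at the chromosomal L5 attachment site, as the vector type indicates.

The insert is the MSMEG_1033 open reading frame, introduced by ligation-independent cloning. The automated annotation identifies it by homology to M. tuberculosis NrdF2, the small subunit of ribonucleotide reductase, which supplies deoxyribonucleotide precursors for DNA synthesis. The gene is fused in frame through a Gly-Ala linker to Dendra2, a green-to-red photoconvertible fluorescent protein, followed by a single FLAG epitope. Transcription in mycobacteria comes from the pmycTetO promoter. The two short hits labelled as tight TRE promoter fragments most likely reflect its tet operator sequences rather than any mammalian promoter, and they suggest expression can be regulated by a Tet repressor if one is supplied; none is annotated on this plasmid. A T7 promoter just upstream of the coding sequence and a T7 terminator fragment downstream allow the same fusion to be expressed in E. coli strains that provide T7 RNA polymerase.

The plasmid belongs to a systematic mycobacterial resource collection and suits localisation imaging, photoconversion-based tracking, and FLAG-based detection or purification of the tagged protein.
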