Features (pLannotate 1.2.2; 14 found; start..end, strand, type, name):
    347..451     -  CDS            32 (fragment): VG32_BPML5 - Protein predicted: Swiss-Prot protein existence level 4. From Mycobacterium phage L5 (Mycobacteriophage L5).
    507..611     +  CDS            Y4104_STRCO (fragment): Protein inferred from homology: Swiss-Prot protein existence level 3. From Streptomyces coelicolor (strain ATCC BAA-471 / A3(2) / M145).
    669..688     +  promoter       tight TRE promoter (fragment): Tet-responsive promoter PTight, consisting of seven tet operator sequences followed by the minimal CMV promoter
    695..712     +  promoter       tight TRE promoter (fragment): Tet-responsive promoter PTight, consisting of seven tet operator sequences followed by the minimal CMV promoter
    726..744     +  promoter       T7 promoter: promoter for bacteriophage T7 RNA polymerase
    760..1731    +  CDS            nrdF2: RIR2B_MYCTU - Experimental evidence at protein level: Swiss-Prot protein existence level 1. Provides the precursors necessary for DNA synthesis. Catalyzes the biosynthesis of deoxyribonucleotides from the corresponding ribonucleotides. Two genes for this protein are present in M.tuberculosis; this is the active form. When coexpressed in E.coli with nrdE the 2 proteins complement a temperature-sensitive E.coli mutant. From Mycobacterium tuberculosis (strain ATCC 25618 / H37Rv).
   1753..2439    +  CDS            Dendra2: Dendra2 is a photoconvertible green fluorescent protein published in 2006, derived from Dendronephthya sp.. It has high acid sensitivity.
   2479..2499    +  CDS            FLAG (fragment): FLAG® epitope tag, followed by an enterokinase cleavage site
   2508..2550    +  terminator     T7 terminator (fragment): transcription terminator for bacteriophage T7 RNA polymerase
   2756..3556    +  CDS            ApmR: aminoglycoside 3-N-acetyltransferase type IV ; aac(3)IV; confers resistance to apramycin (Paget and Davies, 1996)
   3623..3640    -  misc_feature   MCS (fragment): pBluescript multiple cloning site
   3681..4269    +  rep_origin     ori: high-copy-number ColE1/pMB1/pBR322/pUC origin of replication
   4437..4465    +  misc_feature   MCS (fragment): pUC18/19 multiple cloning site
   5025..285     +  CDS            33 (across the origin): VINT_BPML5 - Also known as int. Protein inferred from homology: Swiss-Prot protein existence level 3. Integrase is necessary for integration of the phage into the host genome by site-specific recombination. From Mycobacterium phage L5 (Mycobacteriophage L5).
>Addgene plasmid #174969 | pMSR:MSMEG_1033:Dendra | addgene full sequence | sequence record 345467 | Addgene NGS Result
CCCGAGGCATTCCTGGTGACCACGACGCAGGGCAACCGGCTGTCGAAGTCCGCGTTCACCAAGTCGCTGA
AGCGTGGCTACGCCAAGATCGGTCGGCCGGAACTCCGCATCCACGACCTCCGCGCTGTCGGCGCTACGTT
CGCCGCTCAGGCAGGTGCGACGACCAAGGAGCTGATGGCCCGTCTCGGTCACACGACTCCTAGGATGGCG
ATGAAGTACCAGATGGCGTCTGAGGCCCGCGACGAGGCTATCGCTGAGGCGATGTCCAAGCTGGCCAAGA
CCTCCTGAAACGCAAAAAGCCCCCCTCCCAAGGACACTGAGTCCTAAAGAGGGGGGTTTCTTGTCAGTAC
GCGAAGAACCACGCCTGGCCGCGAGCGCCAGCACCGCCGCTCTGTGCGGAGACCTGGGCACCAGCCCCGC
CGCCGCCAGGAGCATTGCCGTTCCCGCCAGAAATCTAGACGGTGACCACAACGCGCCCGCTTTGATCGGG
GACGTCGAAATATTGGATCGTCGGCACCGTCACGGCCGTGGGAGGCGGCACGATCCGCGACGTGATGATC
GGCCGCATCCCCACGGTGCTGCGCAGTGAGCTCTACGCCATCCCGGCGTTGATCTGTGCGTTCGCACGCA
CAGGCCCGGTGTGAGAAGGGTCTCTGACGAGCGGGAGAACTCCCTATCAGTGATAGAGTTTGTCCTCCCT
ATCAGTGATAGATAGGCTTAAGGAGTAATACGACTCACTATAGGGAGAAGGAGGCCATTATGTCCGACGG
AATCAAGCTGATCGACCGTGTCTCAGCCATCAACTGGAACCGGCTCCAGGATGAGAAGGACGCCGAGGTG
TGGCACCGGCTCACCGGCAATTTCTGGTTGCCGGAGAAGGTGCCGGTGTCCAACGACATCCAGTCCTGGC
ACACCCTCACCGACAACGAGAAGCAGCTGACAATGCGGGTGTTCACCGGCCTGACGCTGCTCGACACCAT
CCAGGGCACCGTCGGCGCGGTCAGCCTGATCCCTGACGCGGTCACCCCGCACGAGGAGGCCGTGCTCACC
AACATCGCGTTCATGGAGTCGGTGCACGCCAAGAGCTACAGCAACATCTTCTCGACGCTGTGCTCGACCG
CCGAGATCGACGACGCGTTCCGCTGGTCCGAGGAGAACCCGAACCTGCAGCGCAAGGCCGCGATCGTGAT
GCAGTACTACCGCGGCGACGAGCCGCTCAAGCGCAAGGTGGCCTCGACGCTGCTGGAGAGCTTCCTGTTC
TACTCGGGCTTCTACCTGCCGATGTACTGGTCCAGCCGCGCCAAGCTGACCAACACCGCCGACATGATCC
GCCTGATCATCCGCGACGAGGCCGTGCACGGCTACTACATCGGCTACAAGTACCAGCGCGGGCTCGCCCT
CGTCGACGAGGAAAAGAAGCAGGAGCTCAAGGACTACACCTACGAACTGCTCTTCGAGCTCTACGACAAC
GAGGTCGAGTACACCCAGGACCTCTACGACAGCGTCGGCCTGACCGAGGACGTCAAGAAGTTCCTGCGCT
ACAACGCCAACAAGGCCCTGATGAACCTCGGCTACGAGGCGCTGTTCCCGCGCGACGAGACCGACGTCAA
CCCGGCGATCCTCTCGGCGCTGGCGCCCAACGCCGACGAGAACCACGACTTCTTCTCCGGCTCGGGGTCG
AGCTACGTGATCGGCAAGGCCGTCAACACCGAAGACGAGGACTGGGACTTCAAGCTTGGTGCGGCCGCGG
GCAACACGCCTGGCATCAATCTGATCAAGGAGGACATGCGTGTCAAGGTGCATATGGAGGGCAACGTGAA
CGGTCACGCCTTCGTGATCGAGGGGGAGGGTAAGGGTAAGCCTTACGAAGGGACCCAGACCGCCAACCTC
ACCGTCAAGGAGGGCGCCCCTCTCCCATTCTCGTACGATATCCTCACTACCGCGGTGCATTACGGGAACC
GCGTGTTCACCAAGTACCCCGAGGATATCCCTGACTACTTCAAGCAGAGCTTCCCGGAGGGATACTCCTG
GGAGCGGACGATGACCTTCGAAGACAAGGGTATCTGTACGATCCGCAGCGACATCTCGCTGGAAGGGGAC
TGTTTCTTCCAGAACGTCCGTTTCAAGGGGACCAACTTTCCGCCGAACGGCCCGGTCATGCAGAAGAAGA
CCCTCAAGTGGGAGCCGAGCACGGAGAAGCTGCACGTTCGGGACGGCCTCCTGGTCGGCAACATCAACAT
GGCGCTGCTGCTGGAAGGCGGCGGCCACTACCTATGCGACTTCAAGACCACGTACAAAGCGAAGAAGGTC
GTCCAGCTGCCCGACGCGCACTTCGTGGACCACCGCATCGAAATCCTGGGGAACGATTCGGACTACAACA
AGGTCAAGTTGTACGAGCACGCTGTGGCACGCTATAGCCCGCTCCCGTCGCAGGTCTGGTTCGAAGGCGG
CGGCGGGGAGAACCTGTATTTCCAGGACTACAAGGACGACGACGACAAGTGATTTAAATAACCCCTTGGG
GCCTCTAAACGGGTCTTGAGGGGTTTTTTGTTAACTAGCGTACGATCGAATTCCTGCAGCTCACGGTAAC
TGATGCCGTATTTGCAGTACCAGCGTACGGCCCACAGAATGATGTCACGCTGAAAATGCCGGCCTTTGAA
TGGGTTCATGTGCAGCTCCATCAGCAAAAGGGGATGATAAGTTTATCACCACCGACTATTTGCAACAGTG
CCGTTGATCGTGCTATGATCGACTGATGTCATCAGCGGTGGAGTGCAATGTCGTGCAATACGAATGGCGA
AAAGCCGAGCTCATCGGTCAGCTTCTCAACCTTGGGGTTACCCCCGGCGGTGTGCTGCTGGTCCACAGCT
CCTTCCGTAGCGTCCGGCCCCTCGAAGATGGGCCACTTGGACTGATCGAGGCCCTGCGTGCTACGCTGGG
TCCGGGAGGGACGCTCGTCATGCCCTCGTGGTCAGGTCTGGACGACGAGCCGTTCGATCCTGCCACGTCG
CCCGTTACACCGGACCTTGGAGTTGTCTCTGACACATTCTGGCGCCTGCCAAATGTAAAGCGCAGCGCCC
ATCCATTTGCCTTTGCGGCAGCGGGGCCACAGGCAGAGCAGATCATCTCTGATCCATTGCCCCTGCCACC
TTACTCGCCTGCAAGCCCGGTCGCCCGTGTCCATGAACTCGATGGGCAGGTACTTCTCCTCGGCGTGGGA
CACGATGCCAACACGACGCTGCATCTTGCCGAGTTGATGGCAAAGGTTCCCTATGGGGTGCCGAGACACT
GCACCATTCTTCAGGATGGCAAGTTGGTACGCGTCGATTATCTCGAGAATGACCACTGCTGTGAGCGCTT
TGCCTTGGCGGACAGGTGGCTCAAGGAGAAGAGCCTTCAGAAGGAAGGTCCAGTCGGTCATGCCTTTGCT
CGGTTGATCCGCTCCCGCGACATTGTGGCGACAGCCCTGGGTCAACTGGGCCGAGATCCGTTGATCTTCC
TGCATCCGCCAGAGGCGGGATGCGAAGAATGCGATGCCGCTCGCCAGTCGATTGGCTGAGCTCATGAGCG
GAGAACGAGATGACGTTGGAGGGGCAAGGTCGCGCTGATTGCTGGGGCAACACGGGGGATCCACTAGTTC
CATGAGCGTCAGACCCCGTAGAAAAGATCAAAGGATCTTCTTGAGATCCTTTTTTTCTGCGCGTAATCTG
CTGCTTGCAAACAAAAAAACCACCGCTACCAGCGGTGGTTTGTTTGCCGGATCAAGAGCTACCAACTCTT
TTTCCGAAGGTAACTGGCTTCAGCAGAGCGCAGATACCAAATACTGTCCTTCTAGTGTAGCCGTAGTTAG
GCCACCACTTCAAGAACTCTGTAGCACCGCCTACATACCTCGCTCTGCTAATCCTGTTACCAGTGGCTGC
TGCCAGTGGCGATAAGTCGTGTCTTACCGGGTTGGACTCAAGACGATAGTTACCGGATAAGGCGCAGCGG
TCGGGCTGAACGGGGGGTTCGTGCACACAGCCCAGCTTGGAGCGAACGACCTACACCGAACTGAGATACC
TACAGCGTGAGCTATGAGAAAGCGCCACGCTTCCCGAGGGGAGAAAGGCGGACAGGTATCCGGTAAGCGG
CAGGGTCGGAACAGGAGAGCGCACGAGGGAGCTTCCAGGGGGAAACGCCTGGTATCTTTATAGTCCTGTC
GGGTTTCGCCACCTCTGACTTGAGCGTCGATTTTTGTGATGCTCGTCAGGGGGGCGGAGCCTATGGAAAA
ACGCCAGCAACGCGGCCTTTTTACGGTTCCTGGCCTTTTGCTGGCCTTTTGCTCACATGTTCTTTCCTGC
GTTATCCCCTGATTCTGTGGATAACCGTATTACCGCCTTTGAGTGAGCTGATACCGCTCGCCGCAGCCGA
ACGACCGAGCGCAACGCGTGCGGCCGCGGTACCCGGGGATCCTCTAGAGTCGACCACCAAGGGCACCATC
TCTGCTTGGGCCACCCCGTTGGCCGCAGCCAGCTCGCTGAGAGCCGTGAACGACAGGGCGAACGCCAGCC
CGCCGACGGCGAGGGTTCCGACCGCTGCAACTCCCGGTGCAACCTTGTCCCGGTCTATTCTCTTCACTGC
ACCAGCTCCAATCTGGTGTGAATGCCCCTCGTCTGTTCGCGCAGGCGGGGGGCTCTATTCGTTTGTCAGC
ATCGAAAGTAGCCAGATCAGGGATGCGTTGCAACCGCGTATGCCCAGGTCAGAAGAGTCGCACAAGAGTT
GCAGACCCCTGGAAAGAAAAATGGCCAGAGGGCGAAAACACCCTCTGACCAGCGGAGCGGGCGACGGGAA
TCGAACCCGCGTAGCTAGTTTGGAAGAATGGGTGTCTGCCGACCACATATGGGCCGGTCAAGATAGGTTT
TTACCCCCTCTCGGCTGCATCCTCTAAGTGGAAAGAAATTGCAGGTCGTAGAAGCGCGTTGAAGCCTGAG
AGTTGCACAGGAGTTGCAACCCGGTAGCCTTGTTCACGACGAGAGGAGACCTAGTTGGCACGTCGCGGAT
GGGGATCGCTGAAGACTCAGCGCAGCGGGAGGATCCAAGCCTCATACGTCAACCCGCAGGACGGTGTGAG
GTACTACGCGCTGCAGACCTACGACAACAAGATGGACGCCGAAGCCTGGCTCGCGGGCGAGAAGCGGCTC
ATCGAGATGGAGACCTGGACCCCTCCACAGGACCGGGCGAAGAAGGCAGCCGCCAGCGCCATCACGCTGG
AGGAGTACACCCGGAAGTGGCTCGTGGAGCGCGACCTCGCAGACGGCACCAGGGATCTGTACAGCGGGCA
CGCGGAGCGCCGCATCTACCCGGTGCTAGGTGAAGTGGCGGTCACAGAGATGACGCCAGCTCTGGTGCGT
GCGTGGTGGGCCGGGATGGGTAGGAAGCACCCGACTGCCCGCCGGCATGCCTACAACGTCCTCCGGGCGG
TGATGAACACAGCGGTCGAGGACAAGCTGATCGCAGAGAACCCGTGCCGGATCGAGCAGAAGGCAGCCGA
TGAGCGCGACGTAGAGGCGCTGACGCCTGAGGAGCTGGACATCGTCGCCGCTGAGATCTTCGAGCACTAC
CGGATCGCGGCATACATCCTGGCGTGGACGAGCCTCCGGTTCGGAGAGCTGATCGAGCTTCGCCGCAAGG
ACATCGTGGACGACGGCATGACGATGAAGCTCCGGGTGCGCCGTGGCGCTTCCCGCGTGGGGAACAAGAT
CGTCGTTGGCAACGCCAAGACCGTCCGGTCGAAGCGTCCTGTGACGGTTCCGCCTCACGTCGCGGAGATG
ATCCGAGCGCACATGAAGGACCGTACGAAGATGAACAAGGGC
