>Addgene plasmid #174969 | pMSR:MSMEG_1033:Dendra | depositor partial sequence | sequence record 339363 | partial
ATGTCCGACGGAATCAAGCTGATCGACCGTGTCTCAGCCATCAACTGGAACCGGCTCCAGGATGAGAAGG
ACGCCGAGGTGTGGCACCGGCTCACCGGCAATTTCTGGTTGCCGGAGAAGGTGCCGGTGTCCAACGACAT
CCAGTCCTGGCACACCCTCACCGACAACGAGAAGCAGCTGACAATGCGGGTGTTCACCGGCCTGACGCTG
CTCGACACCATCCAGGGCACCGTCGGCGCGGTCAGCCTGATCCCTGACGCGGTCACCCCGCACGAGGAGG
CCGTGCTCACCAACATCGCGTTCATGGAGTCGGTGCACGCCAAGAGCTACAGCAACATCTTCTCGACGCT
GTGCTCGACCGCCGAGATCGACGACGCGTTCCGCTGGTCCGAGGAGAACCCGAACCTGCAGCGCAAGGCC
GCGATCGTGATGCAGTACTACCGCGGCGACGAGCCGCTCAAGCGCAAGGTGGCCTCGACGCTGCTGGAGA
GCTTCCTGTTCTACTCGGGCTTCTACCTGCCGATGTACTGGTCCAGCCGCGCCAAGCTGACCAACACCGC
CGACATGATCCGCCTGATCATCCGCGACGAGGCCGTGCACGGCTACTACATCGGCTACAAGTACCAGCGC
GGGCTCGCCCTCGTCGACGAGGAAAAGAAGCAGGAGCTCAAGGACTACACCTACGAACTGCTCTTCGAGC
TCTACGACAACGAGGTCGAGTACACCCAGGACCTCTACGACAGCGTCGGCCTGACCGAGGACGTCAAGAA
GTTCCTGCGCTACAACGCCAACAAGGCCCTGATGAACCTCGGCTACGAGGCGCTGTTCCCGCGCGACGAG
ACCGACGTCAACCCGGCGATCCTCTCGGCGCTGGCGCCCAACGCCGACGAGAACCACGACTTCTTCTCCG
GCTCGGGGTCGAGCTACGTGATCGGCAAGGCCGTCAACACCGAAGACGAGGACTGGGACTTC
